Addgene plasmid #213736: POC1464
Purpose: BsaI-associated non-switchable methylase
Depositing lab: Christopher A. O'Callaghan. Depositing organization: University of Oxford. Publication: DNA methylases for site-selective inhibition of type IIS restriction enzyme activity. Flores-Fernandez CN, Lin D, Robins K, O'Callaghan CA. Appl Microbiol Biotechnol. 2024 Jan 25;108(1):174. doi: 10.1007/s00253-024-13015-7. PubMed 38270650.
Backbone
  Vector backbone: pET30b
  Backbone manufacturer: Novagen
  Backbone size w/o insert (bp): 5421
  Total vector size (bp): 6441
  Vector type: Bacterial Expression
Growth in bacteria
  Bacterial resistance: Kanamycin, 50 μg/mL
  Growth temperature: 37°C
  Growth strain: DH5alpha
  Copy number: High Copy
Gene/Insert
  Gene/Insert name: Non-switchable methylase M2.Eco31I
  Species: E. coli RFL31
  Insert size (bp): 1190
  GenBank ID: AF458982
  Promoter: T7
  Tag / fusion protein: His6-tag (C terminal on insert)
  Cloning method: Restriction Enzyme; 5′ cloning site NdeI (unknown if destroyed); 3′ cloning site HindIII (unknown if destroyed)
  Sequencing primers: 5′ CTAGCCATATGACCAAGTCTGAAACATTC; 3′ CTAGAAGCTTAAGCGACGGCTTAATGTTGC
Terms and licenses: Academic/Nonprofit Terms; Industry Terms: Not Available to Industry
How to cite: POC1464 was a gift from Christopher A. O'Callaghan (Addgene plasmid # 213736 ; http://n2t.net/addgene:213736 ; RRID:Addgene_213736)
