[The description below was written by a language model from this plasmid's Addgene catalogue record and pLannotate feature annotations shown in this document.]
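Description:
POC1464 is a bacterial expression plasmid built on the Novagen pET30b backbone and carrying the M2.Eco31I DNA methyltransferase from E. coli RFL31, described in the record as a BsaI-associated "non-switchable" methylase. The roughly 1.2 kb coding sequence was inserted between the NdeI and HindIII sites, which places it directly behind the vector's T7 promoter, lac operator and T7 gene 10 ribosome binding site. It is fused in frame to the backbone's C-terminal His6 tag, with the T7 terminator downstream. The automated annotation does not name the insert. Instead it flags fragments with similarity to other cytosine methyltransferases (MthTI and AplI methylases) across the insert region, which is consistent with a methylase open reading frame. The short "SET1" hit near the terminator, the tetracycline-resistance fragments and the AmpR promoter fragment are most likely backbone remnants or annotation artefacts rather than functional parts.

The plasmid replicates from a pBR322/ColE1-type origin accompanied by rop and the bom region. The catalogue lists it as high copy, although rop normally restrains copy number. Selection is by kanamycin through the aph(3')-Ia gene, and an f1 origin is also present. A lacI cassette supplies repressor, so transcription stays off until induced with IPTG in a host that provides T7 RNA polymerase.

Eco31I is an isoschizomer of the type IIS enzyme BsaI, so this methylase modifies DNA at BsaI recognition sites and blocks cleavage there. The associated work concerns methylases for site-selective inhibition of type IIS restriction enzymes. The plasmid is suited to producing and purifying the His-tagged enzyme, or to expressing it in cells, for studies of methylation-based protection in type IIS DNA assembly.
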