Features (pLannotate 1.2.2; 20 found; start..end, strand, type, name):
     26..73      -  terminator     T7 terminator: transcription terminator for bacteriophage T7 RNA polymerase
     81..130     -  CDS            SET1 (fragment): solubility-enhancement tag derived from T7 phage gene 10B
    140..157     -  CDS            9xHis (fragment): 9xHis affinity tag
    308..904     -  CDS            mthTIM (fragment): MTHT_METTF - Experimental evidence at protein level: Swiss-Prot protein existence level 1. This methylase recognizes the double-stranded sequence GGCC, causes specific methylation on C-3 on both strands, and protects the DNA from cleavage by the MthTI endonuclease. From Methanothermobacter thermautotrophicus (Methanobacterium thermoformicicum).
    926..1084    -  CDS            aplIM (fragment): MTAP_ARTPN - Experimental evidence at protein level: Swiss-Prot protein existence level 1. This methylase recognizes the double-stranded sequence 5'- CTGCAG-3', causes specific methylation on C-4 on both strands, and protects the DNA from cleavage by the AplI endonuclease. From Arthrospira platensis (strain NIES-39 / IAM M-135) (Spirulina platensis).
   1374..1396    -  RBS            RBS: efficient ribosome binding site from bacteriophage T7 gene 10 (Olins and Rangwala, 1989)
   1411..1435    -  protein_bind   lac operator: The lac repressor binds to the lac operator to inhibit transcription in E. coli. This inhibition can be relieved by adding lactose or isopropyl-β-D-thiogalactopyranoside (IPTG). lac repressor encoded by lacI
   1436..1454    -  promoter       T7 promoter: promoter for bacteriophage T7 RNA polymerase
   1480..1759    +  CDS            TcR (fragment): tetracycline efflux protein; tet; confers resistance to tetracycline
   1767..1844    +  promoter       lacI promoter: lacI
   1845..2927    +  CDS            lacI: lac repressor; lacI; The lac repressor binds to the lac operator to inhibit transcription in E. coli. This inhibition can be relieved by adding lactose or isopropyl-β-D-thiogalactopyranoside (IPTG).
   2940..2961    +  protein_bind   CAP binding site: CAP binding activates transcription in the presence of cAMP. E. coli catabolite activator protein
   2976..3267    +  CDS            TcR (fragment): tetracycline efflux protein; tet; confers resistance to tetracycline
   3339..3719    -  CDS            YPB1_ECOLX: Protein predicted: Swiss-Prot protein existence level 4. From Escherichia coli.
   3736..3927    +  CDS            rop: Rop protein, which maintains plasmids at low copy number; rop
   4029..4168    +  misc_feature   bom: basis of mobility region from pBR322
   4354..4942    -  rep_origin     ori: high-copy-number ColE1/pMB1/pBR322/pUC origin of replication
   5064..5879    +  CDS            KanR: aminoglycoside phosphotransferase; aph(3')-Ia; confers resistance to kanamycin in bacteria or G418 (Geneticin®) in eukaryotes
   5888..5945    -  promoter       AmpR promoter (fragment): bla
   5998..6426    -  rep_origin     f1 ori (sequence partly withheld): f1 bacteriophage origin of replication; arrow indicates direction of (+) strand synthesis
>Addgene plasmid #213736 | POC1464 | addgene full sequence | sequence record 439182 | Addgene NGS Result
ATCCGGATATAGTTCCTCCTTTCAGCAAAAAACCCCTCAAGACCCGTTTAGAGGCCCCAAGGGGTTATGC
TAGTTATTGCTCAGCGGTGGCAGCAGCCAACTCAGCTTCCTTTCGGGCTTTGTTAGCAGCCGGATCTCAG
TGGTGGTGGTGGTGGTGCTCGAGTGCGGCCGCAAGCTTAAGCGACGGCTTAATGTTGCGTTCATAATACT
CTGAGGGTGTAATGTTTCCACGCATAAACAACTGGTAATCATTTTCCGGGTGGTGGATATAGTATTTACC
AGATCCATCCTCGCCGTGTTGTAATGGGGGAAGGTCAGATAACGCATCTTTTACTGACACCCAAGACTCT
TTATCTTCCGTCAGCTTCTGAGGTGGTTCGATCGAGAACAGCGGATCATTGCTGCCCACAAGAATTACAC
GCTTACGGCGTTGTGGAATTGCGTAATGTTCCGAATTTAAAATCCAACCATTCATGGTTTTCATTGTGGA
CGAGAATTCCTCCTTAACACGTTCAAAGACCTTTCCTTTTTCCATGTTCAACAGGCCGGCGACGTTCTCG
AAAATGAATCCATTCGGCTTAATCTCGTTAAGCAGCGACTTGTAGTGCATAAACAGACTGTTGCGTGGGT
CGTCCATTGTACGCGCGTTGCCAGCCGTGCTAAATCCCTGGCACGGAGGCCCGCCCAGAATCCACAGCTG
TTTATCAAAATATAATTTCTTAAAGCCAGAAATCTTGTCTGCGATCTTAGAAAAAGTTTCGTTGTCCGAA
ATGCTTCCGCACAAAACTTCTTTGTGTACGTTGTTCGAGTATGTCTGTAAGTACTTTTCCTCAATGTCAT
TAGCTAACAATGGAGTCCACCCGGCCCACTTAAAGCCCAACCCCAATCCGCCTGCACCACTGAATAAGTC
AATGTAGTAGCCGGTATTACCGATCGCTTTTTCAATTTCTTTTGCAATAAGAAACGCAAGAAAGGGAGGC
ACGGCATTACCGATTTGCGTATTAATCGCCGTTTGACCTCCAAAAAAGATAAAGTCATCAGGGAACGACT
GCAGACGTGCAGCTTCGCGTTGTGAAAGTACGCGATCTTGCTCGTAGTGAATGTGGCATCCGTTGCCAGG
ACGATTGAAATAAGTATTGATCGTATAAGCTGGCATATCGGGCAATAAACGCCCGTAGTATGTGCTGCGC
GACCCTTTTCCTTGAGCATAGCTGTCACGAATCTGTTCGATACGTTTCGATGGTACATCCAAGGGAATAT
TCTTCCAGTTTCCCCCAGGCGGGACAGAGTTAACGATCATCATATCCAGCTCACTTAATTTGGCGGCCTT
GTGGTTTGGAATCATGAATGTTTCAGACTTGGTCATATGTATATCTCCTTCTTAAAGTTAAACAAAATTA
TTTCTAGAGGGGAATTGTTATCCGCTCACAATTCCCCTATAGTGAGTCGTATTAATTTCGCGGGATCGAG
ATCGATCTCGATCCTCTACGCCGGACGCATCGTGGCCGGCATCACCGGCGCCACAGGTGCGGTTGCTGGC
GCCTATATCGCCGACATCACCGATGGGGAAGATCGGGCTCGCCACTTCGGGCTCATGAGCGCTTGTTTCG
GCGTGGGTATGGTGGCAGGCCCCGTGGCCGGGGGACTGTTGGGCGCCATCTCCTTGCATGCACCATTCCT
TGCGGCGGCGGTGCTCAACGGCCTCAACCTACTACTGGGCTGCTTCCTAATGCAGGAGTCGCATAAGGGA
GAGCGTCGAGATCCCGGACACCATCGAATGGCGCAAAACCTTTCGCGGTATGGCATGATAGCGCCCGGAA
GAGAGTCAATTCAGGGTGGTGAATGTGAAACCAGTAACGTTATACGATGTCGCAGAGTATGCCGGTGTCT
CTTATCAGACCGTTTCCCGCGTGGTGAACCAGGCCAGCCACGTTTCTGCGAAAACGCGGGAAAAAGTGGA
AGCGGCGATGGCGGAGCTGAATTACATTCCCAACCGCGTGGCACAACAACTGGCGGGCAAACAGTCGTTG
CTGATTGGCGTTGCCACCTCCAGTCTGGCCCTGCACGCGCCGTCGCAAATTGTCGCGGCGATTAAATCTC
GCGCCGATCAACTGGGTGCCAGCGTGGTGGTGTCGATGGTAGAACGAAGCGGCGTCGAAGCCTGTAAAGC
GGCGGTGCACAATCTTCTCGCGCAACGCGTCAGTGGGCTGATCATTAACTATCCGCTGGATGACCAGGAT
GCCATTGCTGTGGAAGCTGCCTGCACTAATGTTCCGGCGTTATTTCTTGATGTCTCTGACCAGACACCCA
TCAACAGTATTATTTTCTCCCATGAAGACGGTACGCGACTGGGCGTGGAGCATCTGGTCGCATTGGGTCA
CCAGCAAATCGCGCTGTTAGCGGGCCCATTAAGTTCTGTCTCGGCGCGTCTGCGTCTGGCTGGCTGGCAT
AAATATCTCACTCGCAATCAAATTCAGCCGATAGCGGAACGGGAAGGCGACTGGAGTGCCATGTCCGGTT
TTCAACAAACCATGCAAATGCTGAATGAGGGCATCGTTCCCACTGCGATGCTGGTTGCCAACGATCAGAT
GGCGCTGGGCGCAATGCGCGCCATTACCGAGTCCGGGCTGCGCGTTGGTGCGGACATCTCGGTAGTGGGA
TACGACGATACCGAAGACAGCTCATGTTATATCCCGCCGTTAACCACCATCAAACAGGATTTTCGCCTGC
TGGGGCAAACCAGCGTGGACCGCTTGCTGCAACTCTCTCAGGGCCAGGCGGTGAAGGGCAATCAGCTGTT
GCCCGTCTCACTGGTGAAAAGAAAAACCACCCTGGCGCCCAATACGCAAACCGCCTCTCCCCGCGCGTTG
GCCGATTCATTAATGCAGCTGGCACGACAGGTTTCCCGACTGGAAAGCGGGCAGTGAGCGCAACGCAATT
AATGTAAGTTAGCTCACTCATTAGGCACCGGGATCTCGACCGATGCCCTTGAGAGCCTTCAACCCAGTCA
GCTCCTTCCGGTGGGCGCGGGGCATGACTATCGTCGCCGCACTTATGACTGTCTTCTTTATCATGCAACT
CGTAGGACAGGTGCCGGCAGCGCTCTGGGTCATTTTCGGCGAGGACCGCTTTCGCTGGAGCGCGACGATG
ATCGGCCTGTCGCTTGCGGTATTCGGAATCTTGCACGCCCTCGCTCAAGCCTTCGTCACTGGTCCCGCCA
CCAAACGTTTCGGCGAGAAGCAGGCCATTATCGCCGGCATGGCGGCCCCACGGGTGCGCATGATCGTGCT
CCTGTCGTTGAGGACCCGGCTAGGCTGGCGGGGTTGCCTTACTGGTTAGCAGAATGAATCACCGATACGC
GAGCGAACGTGAAGCGACTGCTGCTGCAAAACGTCTGCGACCTGAGCAACAACATGAATGGTCTTCGGTT
TCCGTGTTTCGTAAAGTCTGGAAACGCGGAAGTCAGCGCCCTGCACCATTATGTTCCGGATCTGCATCGC
AGGATGCTGCTGGCTACCCTGTGGAACACCTACATCTGTATTAACGAAGCGCTGGCATTGACCCTGAGTG
ATTTTTCTCTGGTCCCGCCGCATCCATACCGCCAGTTGTTTACCCTCACAACGTTCCAGTAACCGGGCAT
GTTCATCATCAGTAACCCGTATCGTGAGCATCCTCTCTCGTTTCATCGGTATCATTACCCCCATGAACAG
AAATCCCCCTTACACGGAGGCATCAGTGACCAAACAGGAAAAAACCGCCCTTAACATGGCCCGCTTTATC
AGAAGCCAGACATTAACGCTTCTGGAGAAACTCAACGAGCTGGACGCGGATGAACAGGCAGACATCTGTG
AATCGCTTCACGACCACGCTGATGAGCTTTACCGCAGCTGCCTCGCGCGTTTCGGTGATGACGGTGAAAA
CCTCTGACACATGCAGCTCCCGGAGACGGTCACAGCTTGTCTGTAAGCGGATGCCGGGAGCAGACAAGCC
CGTCAGGGCGCGTCAGCGGGTGTTGGCGGGTGTCGGGGCGCAGCCATGACCCAGTCACGTAGCGATAGCG
GAGTGTATACTGGCTTAACTATGCGGCATCAGAGCAGATTGTACTGAGAGTGCACCATTGCGGTGTGAAA
TACCGCACAGATGCGTAAGGAGAAAATACCGCATCAGGCGCTCTTCCGCTTCCTCGCTCACTGACTCGCT
GCGCTCGGTCGTTCGGCTGCGGCGAGCGGTATCAGCTCACTCAAAGGCGGTAATACGGTTATCCACAGAA
TCAGGGGATAACGCAGGAAAGAACATGTGAGCAAAAGGCCAGCAAAAGGCCAGGAACCGTAAAAAGGCCG
CGTTGCTGGCGTTTTTCCATAGGCTCCGCCCCCCTGACGAGCATCACAAAAATCGACGCTCAAGTCAGAG
GTGGCGAAACCCGACAGGACTATAAAGATACCAGGCGTTTCCCCCTGGAAGCTCCCTCGTGCGCTCTCCT
GTTCCGACCCTGCCGCTTACCGGATACCTGTCCGCCTTTCTCCCTTCGGGAAGCGTGGCGCTTTCTCATA
GCTCACGCTGTAGGTATCTCAGTTCGGTGTAGGTCGTTCGCTCCAAGCTGGGCTGTGTGCACGAACCCCC
CGTTCAGCCCGACCGCTGCGCCTTATCCGGTAACTATCGTCTTGAGTCCAACCCGGTAAGACACGACTTA
TCGCCACTGGCAGCAGCCACTGGTAACAGGATTAGCAGAGCGAGGTATGTAGGCGGTGCTACAGAGTTCT
TGAAGTGGTGGCCTAACTACGGCTACACTAGAAGGACAGTATTTGGTATCTGCGCTCTGCTGAAGCCAGT
TACCTTCGGAAAAAGAGTTGGTAGCTCTTGATCCGGCAAACAAACCACCGCTGGTAGCGGTGGTTTTTTT
GTTTGCAAGCAGCAGATTACGCGCAGAAAAAAAGGATCTCAAGAAGATCCTTTGATCTTTTCTACGGGGT
CTGACGCTCAGTGGAACGAAAACTCACGTTAAGGGATTTTGGTCATGAACAATAAAACTGTCTGCTTACA
TAAACAGTAATACAAGGGGTGTTATGAGCCATATTCAACGGGAAACGTCTTGCTCTAGGCCGCGATTAAA
TTCCAACATGGATGCTGATTTATATGGGTATAAATGGGCTCGCGATAATGTCGGGCAATCAGGTGCGACA
ATCTATCGATTGTATGGGAAGCCCGATGCGCCAGAGTTGTTTCTGAAACATGGCAAAGGTAGCGTTGCCA
ATGATGTTACAGATGAGATGGTCAGACTAAACTGGCTGACGGAATTTATGCCTCTTCCGACCATCAAGCA
TTTTATCCGTACTCCTGATGATGCATGGTTACTCACCACTGCGATCCCCGGGAAAACAGCATTCCAGGTA
TTAGAAGAATATCCTGATTCAGGTGAAAATATTGTTGATGCGCTGGCAGTGTTCCTGCGCCGGTTGCATT
CGATTCCTGTTTGTAATTGTCCTTTTAACAGCGATCGCGTATTTCGTCTCGCTCAGGCGCAATCACGAAT
GAATAACGGTTTGGTTGATGCGAGTGATTTTGATGACGAGCGTAATGGCTGGCCTGTTGAACAAGTCTGG
AAAGAAATGCATAAACTTTTGCCATTCTCACCGGATTCAGTCGTCACTCATGGTGATTTCTCACTTGATA
ACCTTATTTTTGACGAGGGGAAATTAATAGGTTGTATTGATGTTGGACGAGTCGGAATCGCAGACCGATA
CCAGGATCTTGCCATCCTATGGAACTGCCTCGGTGAGTTTTCTCCTTCATTACAGAAACGGCTTTTTCAA
AAATATGGTATTGATAATCCTGATATGAATAAATTGCAGTTTCATTTGATGCTCGATGAGTTTTTCTAAG
AATTAATTCATGAGCGGATACATATTTGAATGTATTTAGAAAAATAAACAAATAGGGGTTCCGCGCACAT
TTCCCCGAAAAGTGCCACCTAAATTGTAAGCGTTAATATTTTGTTAAAATTCGCGTTAAATTTTTGTTAA
ATCAGCTCATTTTTTAACCAATAGGCCGAAATCGGCAAAATCCCTTATAAATCAAAAGAATAGACCGAGA
TAGGGT
[37 nt withheld, positions 6097-6133]
AAAGAACGTGGACTCCAACGTCAAAGG
[49 nt withheld, positions 6161-6209]
T
[91 nt withheld, positions 6211-6301]
G
[124 nt withheld, positions 6303-6426]
CCCATTCGCCA
